>Addgene plasmid #125578 | pCALNL-Kir2.1 | addgene full sequence | sequence record 243945 | Addgene NGS Result
GGTCGACATTGATTATTGACTAGTTATTAATAGTAATCAATTACGGGGTCATTAGTTCATAGCCCATATA
TGGAGTTCCGCGTTACATAACTTACGGTAAATGGCCCGCCTGGCTGACCGCCCAACGACCCCCGCCCATT
GACGTCAATAATGACGTATGTTCCCATAGTAACGCCAATAGGGACTTTCCATTGACGTCAATGGGTGGAG
TATTTACGGTAAACTGCCCACTTGGCAGTACATCAAGTGTATCATATGCCAAGTACGCCCCCTATTGACG
TCAATGACGGTAAATGGCCCGCCTGGCATTATGCCCAGTACATGACCTTATGGGACTTTCCTACTTGGCA
GTACATCTACGTATTAGTCATCGCTATTACCATGGTCGAGGTGAGCCCCACGTTCTGCTTCACTCTCCCC
ATCTCCCCCCCCTCCCCACCCCCAATTTTGTATTTATTTATTTTTTAATTATTTTGTGCAGCGATGGGGG
CGGGGGGGGGGGGGGGGCGCGCCAGGCGGGGCGGGGCGGGGCGAGGGGCGGGGCGGGGCGAGGCGGAGAG
GTGCGGCGGCAGCCAATCAGAGCGGCGCGCTCCGAAAGTTTCCTTTTATGGCGAGGCGGCGGCGGCGGCG
GCCCTATAAAAAGCGAAGCGCGCGGCGGGCGGGAGTCGCTGCGCGCTGCCTTCGCCCCGTGCCCCGCTCC
GCCGCCGCCTCGCGCCGCCCGCCCCGGCTCTGACTGACCGCGTTACTCCCACAGGTGAGCGGGCGGGACG
GCCCTTCTCCTCCGGGCTGTAATTAGCGCTTGGTTTAATGACGGCTTGTTTCTTTTCTGTGGCTGCGTGA
AAGCCTTGAGGGGCTCCGGGAGGGCCCTTTGTGCGGGGGGAGCGGCTCGGGGGGTGCGTGCGTGTGTGTG
TGCGTGGGGAGCGCCGCGTGCGGCTCCGCGCTGCCCGGCGGCTGTGAGCGCTGCGGGCGCGGCGCGGGGC
TTTGTGCGCTCCGCAGTGTGCGCGAGGGGAGCGCGGCCGGGGGCGGTGCCCCGCGGTGCGGGGGGGGCTG
CGAGGGGAACAAAGGCTGCGTGCGGGGTGTGTGCGTGGGGGGGTGAGCAGGGGGTGTGGGCGCGTCGGTC
GGGCTGCAACCCCCCCTGCACCCCCCTCCCCGAGTTGCTGAGCACGGCCCGGCTTCGGGTGCGGGGCTCC
GTACGGGGCGTGGCGCGGGGCTCGCCGTGCCGGGCGGGGGGTGGCGGCAGGTGGGGGTGCCGGGCGGGGC
GGGGCCGCCTCGGGCCGGGGAGGGCTCGGGGGAGGGGCGCGGCGGCCCCCGGAGCGCCGGCGGCTGTCGA
GGCGCGGCGAGCCGCAGCCATTGCCTTTTATGGTAATCGTGCGAGAGGGCGCAGGGACTTCCTTTGTCCC
AAATCTGTGCGGAGCCGAAATCTGGGAGGCGCCGCCGCACCCCCTCTAGCGGGCGCGGGGCGAAGCGGTG
CGGCGCCGGCAGGAAGGAAATGGGCGGGGAGGGCCTTCGTGCGTCGCCGCGCCGCCGTCCCCTTCTCCCT
CTCCAGCCTCGGGGCTGTCCGCGGGGGGACGGCTGCCTTCGGGGGGGACGGGGCAGGGCGGGGTTCGGCT
TCTGGCGTGTGACCGGCGGCTCTAGAGCCTCTGCTAACCATGTTCATGCCTTCTTCTTTTTCCTACAGCT
CCTGGGCAACGTGCTGGTTATTGTGCTGTCTCATCATTTTGGCAAAGAATTGATTAATTCGAGCGAACGC
GTATAACTTCGTATAGCATACATTATACGAAGTTATCTCGAGTCGGATTTGATCTGATCAAGAGACAGGA
TGAGGATCGTTTCGCATGATTGAACAAGATGGATTGCACGCAGGTTCTCCGGCCGCTTGGGTGGAGAGGC
TATTCGGCTATGACTGGGCACAACAGACAATCGGCTGCTCTGATGCCGCCGTGTTCCGGCTGTCAGCGCA
GGGGCGCCCGGTTCTTTTTGTCAAGACCGACCTGTCCGGTGCCCTGAATGAACTGCAGGACGAGGCAGCG
CGGCTATCGTGGCTGGCCACGACGGGCGTTCCTTGCGCAGCTGTGCTCGACGTTGTCACTGAAGCGGGAA
GGGACTGGCTGCTATTGGGCGAAGTGCCGGGGCAGGATCTCCTGTCATCTCACCTTGCTCCTGCCGAGAA
AGTATCCATCATGGCTGATGCAATGCGGCGGCTGCATACGCTTGATCCGGCTACCTGCCCATTCGACCAC
CAAGCGAAACATCGCATCGAGCGAGCACGTACTCGGATGGAAGCCGGTCTTGTCGATCAGGATGATCTGG
ACGAAGAGCATCAGGGGCTCGCGCCAGCCGAACTGTTCGCCAGGCTCAAGGCGCGCATGCCCGACGGCGA
GGATCTCGTCGTGACCCATGGCGATGCCTGCTTGCCGAATATCATGGTGGAAAATGGCCGCTTTTCTGGA
TTCATCGACTGTGGCCGGCTGGGTGTGGCGGACCGCTATCAGGACATAGCGTTGGCTACCCGTGATATTG
CTGAAGAGCTTGGCGGCGAATGGGCTGACCGCTTCCTCGTGCTTTACGGTATCGCCGCTCCCGATTCGCA
GCGCATCGCCTTCTATCGCCTTCTTGACGAGTTCTTCTGAGCGGGACTCTGGGGTTCGAAATGACCGACC
AAGCGACGCCCAACCTGCCATCACGAGATTTCGATTCCACCGCCGCCTTCTATGAAAGGTTGGGCTTCGG
AATCGTTTTCCGGGACGCCGGCTGGATGATCCTCCAGCGCGGGGATCTCATGCTGGAGTTCTTCGCCCAC
CCCATCGATAACTTGTTTATTGCAGCTTATAATGGTTACAAATAAAGCAATAGCATCACAAATTTCACAA
ATAAAGCATTTTTTTCACTGCATTCTAGTTGTGGTTTGTCCAAACTCATCAATGTATCTTATCATGTCTG
GATCAATCCGAACGCGTATAACTTCGTATAGCATACATTATACGAAGTTATCTCGAGTCGCTCGGTACGA
TTTAAATTGAATTCGCCACCATGGGCAGTGTGAGAACCAACCGCTACAGCATCGTCTCTTCGGAGGAAGA
TGGCATGAAGCTGGCCACTATGGCAGTTGCCAATGGCTTTGGGAATGGCAAGAGTAAAGTCCATACCCGA
CAACAGTGCAGGAGCCGCTTTGTGAAGAAAGATGGTCATTGCAATGTTCAGTTTATCAACGTGGGTGAGA
AGGGACAGAGGTACCTGGCAGACATCTTTACTACCTGTGTCGACATCCGCTGGAGGTGGATGCTGGTTAT
CTTCTGTCTTGCCTTCGTGCTCTCCTGGCTGTTCTTTGGCTGTGTGTTTTGGTTGATAGCCCTGCTCCAT
GGGGATCTAGATACTTCTAAAGTGAGCAAAGCATGCGTGTCAGAGGTCAACAGCTTCACGGCTGCCTTCC
TCTTCTCCATCGAGACCCAGACAACCATTGGCTATGGTTTCAGGTGTGTGACAGACGAGTGCCCAATTGC
TGTCTTCATGGTGGTATTCCAGTCAATCGTAGGCTGCATCATTGACGCCTTCATCATTGGTGCAGTCATG
GCGAAGATGGCAAAGCCAAAGAAGAGAAATGAGACTCTTGTCTTCAGTCACAATGCTGTGATTGCCATGA
GGGATGGCAAACTCTGCTTGATGTGGAGAGTGGGTAACCTTCGAAAGAGCCACCTTGTGGAAGCTCATGT
CCGGGCACAGCTTCTCAAATCTAGGATCACTTCAGAAGGGGAGTATATCCCTTTGGACCAGATAGACATC
AATGTTGGTTTTGATAGTGGAATTGACCGCATATTTCTAGTGTCCCCCATCACTATCGTTCACGAAATAG
ATGAAGACAGCCCTTTATATGACTTGAGTAAGCAGGACATTGACAATGCAGACTTTGAAATTGTTGTCAT
ACTGGAAGGCATGGTGGAGGCGACTGCCATGACAACTCAATGCCGGAGTTCGTATCTGGCCAATGAAATT
CTCTGGGGTCACCGCTATGAGCCAGTGCTCTTTGAAGAGAAACACTACTATAAAGTAGACTATTCAAGAT
TCCATAAGACTTATGAAGTACCTAACACCCCCCTTTGTAGTGCCAGAGACTTAGCAGAGAAGAAATACAT
CCTTTCAAATGCAAATTCATTTTGCTATGAAAATGAAGTTGCCCTAACAAGCAAAGAGGAAGAGGAGGAT
AGTGAGAACGGAGTCCCAGAGAGCACAAGCACAGACTCACCTCCTGGCATAGATCTCCACAACCAGGCAA
GCGTACCTCTAGAGCCCAGGCCCTTAAGGCGAGAATCGGAGATACTCGAGGACTACAAGGACGACGACGA
CAAGTGAGCGGCCGCACTCCTCAGGTGCAGGCTGCCTATCAGAAGGTGGTGGCTGGTGTGGCCAATGCCC
TGGCTCACAAATACCACTGAGATCTTTTTCCCTCTGCCAAAAATTATGGGGACATCATGAAGCCCCTTGA
GCATCTGACTTCTGGCTAATAAAGGAAATTTATTTTCATTGCAATAGTGTGTTGGAATTTTTTGTGTCTC
TCACTCGGAAGGACATATGGGAGGGCAAATCATTTAAAACATCAGAATGAGTATTTGGTTTAGAGTTTGG
CAACATATGCCCATATGCTGGCTGCCATGAACAAAGGTTGGCTATAAAGAGGTCATCAGTATATGAAACA
GCCCCCTGCTGTCCATTCCTTATTCCATAGAAAAGCCTTGACTTGAGGTTAGATTTTTTTTATATTTTGT
TTTGTGTTATTTTTTTCTTTAACATCCCTAAAATTTTCCTTACATGTTTTACTAGCCAGATTTTTCCTCC
TCTCCTGACTACTCCCAGTCATAGCTGTCCCTCTTCTCTTATGGAGATCCCTCGACCTGCAGCCCAAGCT
TGGCGTAATCATGGTCATAGCTGTTTCCTGTGTGAAATTGTTATCCGCTCACAATTCCACACAACATACG
AGCCGGAAGCATAAAGTGTAAAGCCTGGGGTGCCTAATGAGTGAGCTAACTCACATTAATTGCGTTGCGC
TCACTGCCCGCTTTCCAGTCGGGAAACCTGTCGTGCCAGCGGATCCGCATCTCAATTAGTCAGCAACCAT
AGTCCCGCCCCTAACTCCSCCMRTCCCGCCCCTAACTCCGCCCAGTTCCGCCCATTCTCCGCCCCATGGC
TGACTAATTTTTTTTATTTATGCAGAGGCCGAGGCCGCCTCGGCCTCTGAGCTATTCCAGAAGTAGTGAG
GAGGCTTTTTTGGAGGCCTAGGCTTTTGCAAAAAGCTAACTTGTTTATTGCAGCTTATAATGGTTACAAA
TAAAGCAATAGCATCACAAATTTCACAAATAAAGCATTTTTTTCACTGCATTCTAGTTGTGGTTTGTCCA
AACTCATCAATGTATCTTATCATGTCTGGATCCGCTGCATTAATGAATCGGCCAACGCGCGGGGAGAGGC
GGTTTGCGTATTGGGCGCTCTTCCGCTTCCTCGCTCACTGACTCGCTGCGCTCGGTCGTTCGGCTGCGGC
GAGCGGTATCAGCTCACTCAAAGGCGGTAATACGGTTATCCACAGAATCAGGGGATAACGCAGGAAAGAA
CATGTGAGCAAAAGGCCAGCAAAAGGCCAGGAACCGTAAAAAGGCCGCGTTGCTGGCGTTTTTCCATAGG
CTCCGCCCCCCTGACGAGCATCACAAAAATCGACGCTCAAGTCAGAGGTGGCGAAACCCGACAGGACTAT
AAAGATACCAGGCGTTTCCCCCTGGAAGCTCCCTCGTGCGCTCTCCTGTTCCGACCCTGCCGCTTACCGG
ATACCTGTCCGCCTTTCTCCCTTCGGGAAGCGTGGCGCTTTCTCATAGCTCACGCTGTAGGTATCTCAGT
TCGGTGTAGGTCGTTCGCTCCAAGCTGGGCTGTGTGCACGAACCCCCCGTTCAGCCCGACCGCTGCGCCT
TATCCGGTAACTATCGTCTTGAGTCCAACCCGGTAAGACACGACTTATCGCCACTGGCAGCAGCCACTGG
TAACAGGATTAGCAGAGCGAGGTATGTAGGCGGTGCTACAGAGTTCTTGAAGTGGTGGCCTAACTACGGC
TACACTAGAAGAACAGTATTTGGTATCTGCGCTCTGCTGAAGCCAGTTACCTTCGGAAAAAGAGTTGGTA
GCTCTTGATCCGGCAAACAAACCACCGCTGGTAGCGGTGGTTTTTTTGTTTGCAAGCAGCAGATTACGCG
CAGAAAAAAAGGATCTCAAGAAGATCCTTTGATCTTTTCTACGGGGTCTGACGCTCAGTGGAACGAAAAC
TCACGTTAAGGGATTTTGGTCATGAGATTATCAAAAAGGATCTTCACCTAGATCCTTTTAAATTAAAAAT
GAAGTTTTAAATCAATCTAAAGTATATATGAGTAAACTTGGTCTGACAGTTACCAATGCTTAATCAGTGA
GGCACCTATCTCAGCGATCTGTCTATTTCGTTCATCCATAGTTGCCTGACTCCCCGTCGTGTAGATAACT
ACGATACGGGAGGGCTTACCATCTGGCCCCAGTGCTGCAATGATACCGCGAGACCCACGCTCACCGGCTC
CAGATTTATCAGCAATAAACCAGCCAGCCGGAAGGGCCGAGCGCAGAAGTGGTCCTGCAACTTTATCCGC
CTCCATCCAGTCTATTAATTGTTGCCGGGAAGCTAGAGTAAGTAGTTCGCCAGTTAATAGTTTGCGCAAC
GTTGTTGCCATTGCTACAGGCATCGTGGTGTCACGCTCGTCGTTTGGTATGGCTTCATTCAGCTCCGGTT
CCCAACGATCAAGGCGAGTTACATGATCCCCCATGTTGTGCAAAAAAGCGGTTAGCTCCTTCGGTCCTCC
GATCGTTGTCAGAAGTAAGTTGGCCGCAGTGTTATCACTCATGGTTATGGCAGCACTGCATAATTCTCTT
ACTGTCATGCCATCCGTAAGATGCTTTTCTGTGACTGGTGAGTACTCAACCAAGTCATTCTGAGAATAGT
GTATGCGGCGACCGAGTTGCTCTTGCCCGGCGTCAATACGGGATAATACCGCGCCACATAGCAGAACTTT
AAAAGTGCTCATCATTGGAAAACGTTCTTCGGGGCGAAAACTCTCAAGGATCTTACCGCTGTTGAGATCC
AGTTCGATGTAACCCACTCGTGCACCCAACTGATCTTCAGCATCTTTTACTTTCACCAGCGTTTCTGGGT
GAGCAAAAACAGGAAGGCAAAATGCCGCAAAAAAGGGAATAAGGGCGACACGGAAATGTTGAATACTCAT
ACTCTTCCTTTTTCAATATTATTGAAGCATTTATCAGGGTTATTGTCTCATGAGCGGATACATATTTGAA
TGTATTTAGAAAAATAAACAAATAGGGGTTCCGCGCACATTTCCCCGAAAAGTGCCACCTG
Features (pLannotate 1.2.2; 22 found; start..end, strand, type, name):
      5..384     +  enhancer       CMV enhancer: human cytomegalovirus immediate early enhancer
    386..661     +  promoter       chicken β-actin promoter: No description available
    662..1678    +  intron         chimeric intron: chimera between introns from chicken β-actin and rabbit β-globin
   1753..1786    +  protein_bind   loxP: Cre-mediated recombination occurs in the 8-bp core sequence (GCATACAT). Cre recombinase
   1836..2627    +  CDS            neo: KKA2_KLEPN - Also known as kan, nptII. Experimental evidence at protein level: Swiss-Prot protein existence level 1. Resistance to kanamycin, neomycin, paromomycin, ribostamycin, butirosin and gentamicin B. From Klebsiella pneumoniae.
   2651..2803    +  CDS            ble (fragment): BLE_KLEPN - Experimental evidence at protein level: Swiss-Prot protein existence level 1. Binding protein with a strong affinity to the bleomycin family of antibiotics. Binds to CL990; an antimitotic-antibiotic compound. From Klebsiella pneumoniae.
   2810..2944    +  polyA_signal   SV40 poly(A) signal: SV40 polyadenylation signal
   2958..2991    +  protein_bind   loxP: Cre-mediated recombination occurs in the 8-bp core sequence (GCATACAT). Cre recombinase
   3031..4314    +  CDS            Kcnj2: KCNJ2_MOUSE - Also known as Irk1. Experimental evidence at protein level: Swiss-Prot protein existence level 1. Probably participates in establishing action potential waveform and excitability of neuronal and muscle tissues. Inward rectifier potassium channels are characterized by a greater tendency to allow potassium to flow into the cell rather than out of it. Their voltage dependence is regulated by the concentration of extracellular potassium; as external potassium is raised, the voltage range of the channel opening shifts to more positive voltages. The inward rectification is mainly due t
   4324..4344    +  CDS            FLAG (fragment): FLAG® epitope tag, followed by an enterokinase cleavage site
   4356..4427    +  CDS            HBB (fragment): HBB_PONPY - Experimental evidence at transcript level: Swiss-Prot protein existence level 2. Involved in oxygen transport from the lung to the various peripheral tissues. From Pongo pygmaeus (Bornean orangutan).
   4498..4553    +  polyA_signal   β-globin poly(A) signal: rabbit β-globin polyadenylation signal (Gil and Proudfoot, 1987)
   4938..4954    -  protein_bind   lac operator: The lac repressor binds to the lac operator to inhibit transcription in E. coli. This inhibition can be relieved by adding lactose or isopropyl-β-D-thiogalactopyranoside (IPTG). lac repressor encoded by lacI
   4962..4992    -  promoter       lac promoter: promoter for the E. coli lac operon
   5007..5028    -  protein_bind   CAP binding site: CAP binding activates transcription in the presence of cAMP. E. coli catabolite activator protein
   5041..5080    -  CDS            lacI (fragment): lac repressor; lacI; The lac repressor binds to the lac operator to inhibit transcription in E. coli. This inhibition can be relieved by adding lactose or isopropyl-β-D-thiogalactopyranoside (IPTG).
   5087..5282    +  promoter       SV40 promoter: SV40 early promoter
   5288..5422    +  polyA_signal   SV40 poly(A) signal: SV40 polyadenylation signal
   5424..5478    -  CDS            lacI (fragment): lac repressor; lacI; The lac repressor binds to the lac operator to inhibit transcription in E. coli. This inhibition can be relieved by adding lactose or isopropyl-β-D-thiogalactopyranoside (IPTG).
   5661..6249    -  rep_origin     ori: high-copy-number ColE1/pMB1/pBR322/pUC origin of replication
   6420..7280    -  CDS            AmpR: β-lactamase; bla; confers resistance to ampicillin, carbenicillin, and related antibiotics
   7281..7385    -  promoter       AmpR promoter: bla
