[The description below was written by a language model from this plasmid's Addgene catalogue record and pLannotate feature annotations shown in this document.]
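Description:
pCALNL-Kir2.1 is a 7.4 kb mammalian expression plasmid built on the pCALNL backbone for Cre-dependent expression of the mouse inward-rectifier potassium channel Kir2.1 (Kcnj2). It is propagated in E. coli as a high-copy plasmid through a ColE1/pUC-type origin and is selected with ampicillin via the β-lactamase gene. The backbone also carries remnants of lac regulatory sequences and a short SV40 early promoter followed directly by an SV40 polyadenylation signal, with no annotated coding sequence between them.

Expression is driven by the CAG arrangement: the CMV immediate-early enhancer, the chicken β-actin promoter and a chimeric β-actin/β-globin intron, which together give strong, broad activity in mammalian cells. Immediately downstream lies a floxed stop cassette consisting of a neomycin resistance gene (with a fragment of the adjacent ble gene) and an SV40 poly(A) signal, flanked by two loxP sites in the same orientation. In the absence of Cre, transcripts from the CAG promoter terminate within this cassette and the channel is not produced. Cre recombinase excises the cassette, leaving a single loxP site and placing the Kir2.1 coding sequence, fused at its C terminus to a FLAG epitope tag, directly under CAG control, with a rabbit β-globin 3′ region and poly(A) signal completing the transcription unit.

Because Kir2.1 overexpression hyperpolarises cells and dampens excitability, such a construct is generally used to silence neuronal activity in Cre-defined cells, with FLAG allowing detection. The associated publication concerns activity-dependent synaptic competition in developing mouse mitral cells. The record does not state the delivery method.
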