Addgene plasmid #125578: pCALNL-Kir2.1
Purpose: Cre-dependent expression of Kir2.1 (FLAG-tagged) in mammalian cells.
Depositing lab: Takeshi Imai. Depositing organization: Kyushu University. Publication: Activity-dependent local protection and lateral inhibition control synaptic competition in developing mitral cells in mice. Fujimoto S, Leiwe MN, Aihara S, Sakaguchi R, Muroyama Y, Kobayakawa R, Kobayakawa K, Saito T, Imai T. Dev Cell. 2023 Jul 24;58(14):1221-1236.e7. doi: 10.1016/j.devcel.2023.05.004. Epub 2023 Jun 7. PubMed 37290446.
Backbone
  Vector backbone: pCALNL
  Vector type: Mammalian Expression, Cre/Lox
Growth in bacteria
  Bacterial resistance: Ampicillin, 100 μg/mL
  Growth temperature: 37°C
  Growth strain: DH5alpha
  Copy number: High Copy
Gene/Insert
  Gene/Insert name: Kir2.1
  Species: M. musculus (mouse)
  Entrez Gene: Kcnj2 (a.k.a. IRK1, Kcnf1, Kir2.1)
  Tag / fusion protein: FLAG (C terminal on insert)
Resource information
  A portion of this plasmid was derived from a plasmid made by: pCALNL vector is derived from Addgene #13770.
Terms and licenses: Academic/Nonprofit Terms; Industry Terms: Not Available to Industry
Depositor comments: Please visit https://www.biorxiv.org/content/10.1101/625616v2 for bioRxiv preprint.
How to cite: pCALNL-Kir2.1 was a gift from Takeshi Imai (Addgene plasmid # 125578 ; http://n2t.net/addgene:125578 ; RRID:Addgene_125578)
